>Addgene plasmid #80707 | FLAG_hPPP1R15B_4-713_mCherry_UK1298 | depositor full sequence | sequence record 153227 | Predicted sequence
TAGTTATTAATAGTAATCAATTACGGGGTCATTAGTTCATAGCCCATATATGGAGTTCCGCGTTACATAA
CTTACGGTAAATGGCCCGCCTGGCTGACCGCCCAACGACCCCCGCCCATTGACGTCAATAATGACGTATG
TTCCCATAGTAACGCCAATAGGGACTTTCCATTGACGTCAATGGGTGGAGTATTTACGGTAAACTGCCCA
CTTGGCAGTACATCAAGTGTATCATATGCCAAGTACGCCCCCTATTGACGTCAATGACGGTAAATGGCCC
GCCTGGCATTATGCCCAGTACATGACCTTATGGGACTTTCCTACTTGGCAGTACATCTACGTATTAGTCA
TCGCTATTACCATGGTGATGCGGTTTTGGCAGTACATCAATGGGCGTGGATAGCGGTTTGACTCACGGGG
ATTTCCAAGTCTCCACCCCATTGACGTCAATGGGAGTTTGTTTTGGCACCAAAATCAACGGGACTTTCCA
AAATGTCGTAACAACTCCGCCCCATTGACGCAAATGGGCGGTAGGCGTGTACGGTGGGAGGTCTATATAA
GCAGAGCTGGTTTAGTGAACCGTCAGATCCGCTAGCGCTACCGGACTCAGATCTCGAGCTCGTTTAGTGA
ACCGTCAGAATTGATCTACCATGGACTACAAAGACGATGACGACAAGCTTGGGACAGGCGGATCGCGGAA
ACGGCTTGGCCCTCGGGCGGGCTTCCGGTTCTGGCCACCCTTTTTCCCTCGGCGATCGCAAGCAGGCTCT
TCTAAGTTCCCGACGCCTCTTGGCCCGGAAAACTCCGGGAACCCCACACTGCTTTCCTCTGCCCAGCCCG
AGACTCGGGTCAGTTACTGGACGAAACTGCTCTCCCAGCTCCTTGCGCCGCTCCCCGGATTGCTTCAGAA
GGTGCTAATTTGGAGCCAACTTTTCGGTGGAATGTTTCCGACCAGATGGCTAGATTTTGCTGGAGTCTAC
AGCGCCCTGAGAGCCCTGAAGGGACGGGAGAAACCAGCCGCCCCCACAGCGCAGAAATCTTTGAGTTCGC
TGCAGCTCGACTCCTCAGACCCCTCGGTCACCAGTCCCCTTGATTGGCTAGAGGAGGGGATCCACTGGCA
ATACTCGCCCCCAGACCTAAAATTGGAGCTTAAGGCCAAGGGAAGTGCTTTGGACCCTGCAGCACAGGCT
TTTCTCTTAGAGCAGCAGCTGTGGGGAGTGGAGCTGTTGCCCAGTAGCCTTCAATCCCGTCTGTACTCTA
ACCGGGAACTTGGCTCTTCGCCCTCTGGGCCTCTAAACATTCAACGCATAGACAATTTCAGTGTGGTATC
CTATTTGCTGAACCCTTCCTACCTGGACTGCTTTCCTAGGCTAGAAGTCAGCTATCAGAACAGTGATGGA
AATAGCGAGGTAGTCGGCTTCCAGACACTAACCCCAGAGAGCAGCTGCCTGAGAGAGGACCATTGTCATC
CCCAGCCGCTGAGTGCAGAACTCATTCCGGCCTCGTGGCAGGGATGTCCACCTCTTTCTACGGAAGGCCT
ACCAGAAATTCACCATCTTCGCATGAAACGGCTGGAATTCCTTCAACAGGCTAGCAAGGGGCAAGATTTA
CCCACCCCTGACCAGGATAATGGCTACCACAGCCTGGAGGAGGAACACAGCCTTCTCCGGATGGATCCAA
AACACTGCAGAGATAACCCAACACAGTTTGTTCCTGCTGCTGGAGACATTCCTGGAAACACCCAGGAATC
CACTGAAGAAAAAATAGAATTATTAACTACAGAGGTTCCACTTGCTTTGGAAGAAGAGAGCCCTTCTGAG
GGCTGTCCATCTAGTGAGATACCTATGGAAAAGGAGCCTGGAGAGGGCCGAATAAGTGTAGTTGATTACT
CATACCTAGAAGGTGACCTTCCCATTTCTGCCAGACCAGCTTGTAGTAACAAACTGATAGATTATATTTT
GGGAGGTGCATCCAGTGACCTGGAAACAAGTTCTGATCCAGAAGGTGAGGATTGGGATGAGGAAGCTGAG
GATGATGGTTTTGATAGTGATAGCTCACTGTCAGACTCAGACCTTGAACAAGACCCTGAAGGGCTTCACC
TTTGGAACTCTTTCTGCAGTGTAGATCCTTATAATCCCCAGAACTTTACAGCAACAATTCAGACTGCTGC
CAGAATTGTTCCTGAAGAGCCTTCTGATTCAGAGAAGGATTTGTCTGGCAAGTCTGATCTAGAGAATTCC
TCCCAGTCTGGAAGCCTTCCTGAGACCCCTGAGCATAGTTCTGGGGAGGAAGATGACTGGGAATCTAGTG
CAGATGAAGCAGAGAGTCTCAAACTGTGGAACTCATTCTGTAATTCTGATGACCCCTACAACCCTTTAAA
TTTTAAGGCTCCTTTTCAAACATCAGGGGAAAATGAGAAAGGCTGTCGTGACTCAAAGACCCCATCTGAG
TCCATTGTGGCCATTTCTGAGTGTCACACCTTACTTTCTTGTAAGGTGCAGCTGTTGGGGAGCCAAGAAA
GTGAATGTCCAGACTCGGTACAGCGTGACGTTCTTTCTGGAGGAAGACACACACATGTCAAAAGAAAAAA
GGTAACCTTCCTTGAAGAAGTTACTGAGTATTATATAAGTGGTGATGAGGATCGCAAAGGACCATGGGAA
GAATTTGCAAGGGATGGATGCAGGTTCCAGAAACGAATTCAAGAAACAGAAGATGCTATTGGATATTGCT
TGACATTTGAACACAGAGAAAGAATGTTTAATAGACTCCAGGGAACATGCTTCAAAGGACTTAATGTTCT
CAAGCAATGTGTCGACGGTAGATCCATCGCCACCATGGTGAGCAAGGGCGAGGAGGATAACATGGCCATC
ATCAAGGAGTTCATGCGCTTCAAGGTGCACATGGAGGGCTCCGTGAACGGCCACGAGTTCGAGATCGAGG
GCGAGGGCGAGGGCCGCCCCTACGAGGGCACCCAGACCGCCAAGCTGAAGGTGACCAAGGGTGGCCCCCT
GCCCTTCGCCTGGGACATCCTGTCCCCTCAGTTCATGTACGGCTCCAAGGCCTACGTGAAGCACCCCGCC
GACATCCCCGACTACTTGAAGCTGTCCTTCCCCGAGGGCTTCAAGTGGGAGCGCGTGATGAACTTCGAGG
ACGGCGGCGTGGTGACCGTGACCCAGGACTCCTCCCTGCAGGACGGCGAGTTCATCTACAAGGTGAAGCT
GCGCGGCACCAACTTCCCCTCCGACGGCCCCGTAATGCAGAAGAAGACCATGGGCTGGGAGGCCTCCTCC
GAGCGGATGTACCCCGAGGACGGCGCCCTGAAGGGCGAGATCAAGCAGAGGCTGAAGCTGAAGGACGGCG
GCCACTACGACGCTGAGGTCAAGACCACCTACAAGGCCAAGAAGCCCGTGCAGCTGCCCGGCGCCTACAA
CGTCAACATCAAGTTGGACATCACCTCCCACAACGAGGACTACACCATCGTGGAACAGTACGAACGCGCC
GAGGGCCGCCACTCCACCGGCGGCATGGACGAGCTGTACAAGTAGCGGCCGCGACTCTAGATCATAATCA
GCCATACCACATTTGTAGAGGTTTTACTTGCTTTAAAAAACCTCCCACACCTCCCCCTGAACCTGAAACA
TAAAATGAATGCAATTGTTGTTGTTAACTTGTTTATTGCAGCTTATAATGGTTACAAATAAAGCAATAGC
ATCACAAATTTCACAAATAAAGCATTTTTTTCACTGCATTCTAGTTGTGGTTTGTCCAAACTCATCAATG
TATCTTAAGGCGTAAATTGTAAGCGTTAATATTTTGTTAAAATTCGCGTTAAATTTTTGTTAAATCAGCT
CATTTTTTAACCAATAGGCCGAAATCGGCAAAATCCCTTATAAATCAAAAGAATAGACCGAGATAGGGT
[37 nt withheld, positions 3920-3956]
AAAGAACGTGGACTCCAACGTCAAAGG
[49 nt withheld, positions 3984-4032]
T
[91 nt withheld, positions 4034-4124]
G
[124 nt withheld, positions 4126-4249]
CAGGTGGCACTTTTCGGGGAAATGTGCGCGGAACCCCTATTTGTTTATTTTTCTAAATACATTCAAATAT
GTATCCGCTCATGAGACAATAACCCTGATAAATGCTTCAATAATATTGAAAAAGGAAGAGTCCTGAGGCG
GAAAGAACCAGCTGTGGAATGTGTGTCAGTTAGGGTGTGGAAAGTCCCCAGGCTCCCCAGCAGGCAGAAG
TATGCAAAGCATGCATCTCAATTAGTCAGCAACCAGGTGTGGAAAGTCCCCAGGCTCCCCAGCAGGCAGA
AGTATGCAAAGCATGCATCTCAATTAGTCAGCAACCATAGTCCCGCCCCTAACTCCGCCCATCCCGCCCC
TAACTCCGCCCAGTTCCGCCCATTCTCCGCCCCATGGCTGACTAATTTTTTTTATTTATGCAGAGGCCGA
GGCCGCCTCGGCCTCTGAGCTATTCCAGAAGTAGTGAGGAGGCTTTTTTGGAGGCCTAGGCTTTTGCAAA
GATCGATCAAGAGACAGGATGAGGATCGTTTCGCATGATTGAACAAGATGGATTGCACGCAGGTTCTCCG
GCCGCTTGGGTGGAGAGGCTATTCGGCTATGACTGGGCACAACAGACAATCGGCTGCTCTGATGCCGCCG
TGTTCCGGCTGTCAGCGCAGGGGCGCCCGGTTCTTTTTGTCAAGACCGACCTGTCCGGTGCCCTGAATGA
ACTGCAAGACGAGGCAGCGCGGCTATCGTGGCTGGCCACGACGGGCGTTCCTTGCGCAGCTGTGCTCGAC
GTTGTCACTGAAGCGGGAAGGGACTGGCTGCTATTGGGCGAAGTGCCGGGGCAGGATCTCCTGTCATCTC
ACCTTGCTCCTGCCGAGAAAGTATCCATCATGGCTGATGCAATGCGGCGGCTGCATACGCTTGATCCGGC
TACCTGCCCATTCGACCACCAAGCGAAACATCGCATCGAGCGAGCACGTACTCGGATGGAAGCCGGTCTT
GTCGATCAGGATGATCTGGACGAAGAGCATCAGGGGCTCGCGCCAGCCGAACTGTTCGCCAGGCTCAAGG
CGAGCATGCCCGACGGCGAGGATCTCGTCGTGACCCATGGCGATGCCTGCTTGCCGAATATCATGGTGGA
AAATGGCCGCTTTTCTGGATTCATCGACTGTGGCCGGCTGGGTGTGGCGGACCGCTATCAGGACATAGCG
TTGGCTACCCGTGATATTGCTGAAGAGCTTGGCGGCGAATGGGCTGACCGCTTCCTCGTGCTTTACGGTA
TCGCCGCTCCCGATTCGCAGCGCATCGCCTTCTATCGCCTTCTTGACGAGTTCTTCTGAGCGGGACTCTG
GGGTTCGAAATGACCGACCAAGCGACGCCCAACCTGCCATCACGAGATTTCGATTCCACCGCCGCCTTCT
ATGAAAGGTTGGGCTTCGGAATCGTTTTCCGGGACGCCGGCTGGATGATCCTCCAGCGCGGGGATCTCAT
GCTGGAGTTCTTCGCCCACCCTAGGGGGAGGCTAACTGAAACACGGAAGGAGACAATACCGGAAGGAACC
CGCGCTATGACGGCAATAAAAAGACAGAATAAAACGCACGGTGTTGGGTCGTTTGTTCATAAACGCGGGG
TTCGGTCCCAGGGCTGGCACTCTGTCGATACCCCACCGAGACCCCATTGGGGCCAATACGCCCGCGTTTC
TTCCTTTTCCCCACCCCACCCCCCAAGTTCGGGTGAAGGCCCAGGGCTCGCAGCCAACGTCGGGGCGGCA
GGCCCTGCCATAGCCTCAGGTTACTCATATATACTTTAGATTGATTTAAAACTTCATTTTTAATTTAAAA
GGATCTAGGTGAAGATCCTTTTTGATAATCTCATGACCAAAATCCCTTAACGTGAGTTTTCGTTCCACTG
AGCGTCAGACCCCGTAGAAAAGATCAAAGGATCTTCTTGAGATCCTTTTTTTCTGCGCGTAATCTGCTGC
TTGCAAACAAAAAAACCACCGCTACCAGCGGTGGTTTGTTTGCCGGATCAAGAGCTACCAACTCTTTTTC
CGAAGGTAACTGGCTTCAGCAGAGCGCAGATACCAAATACTGTCCTTCTAGTGTAGCCGTAGTTAGGCCA
CCACTTCAAGAACTCTGTAGCACCGCCTACATACCTCGCTCTGCTAATCCTGTTACCAGTGGCTGCTGCC
AGTGGCGATAAGTCGTGTCTTACCGGGTTGGACTCAAGACGATAGTTACCGGATAAGGCGCAGCGGTCGG
GCTGAACGGGGGGTTCGTGCACACAGCCCAGCTTGGAGCGAACGACCTACACCGAACTGAGATACCTACA
GCGTGAGCTATGAGAAAGCGCCACGCTTCCCGAAGGGAGAAAGGCGGACAGGTATCCGGTAAGCGGCAGG
GTCGGAACAGGAGAGCGCACGAGGGAGCTTCCAGGGGGAAACGCCTGGTATCTTTATAGTCCTGTCGGGT
TTCGCCACCTCTGACTTGAGCGTCGATTTTTGTGATGCTCGTCAGGGGGGCGGAGCCTATGGAAAAACGC
CAGCAACGCGGCCTTTTTACGGTTCCTGGCCTTTTGCTGGCCTTTTGCTCACATGTTCTTTCCTGCGTTA
TCCCCTGATTCTGTGGATAACCGTATTACCGCCATGCAT
Features (pLannotate 1.2.2; 16 found; start..end, strand, type, name):
     61..364     +  enhancer       CMV enhancer: human cytomegalovirus immediate early enhancer
    365..568     +  promoter       CMV promoter: human cytomegalovirus (CMV) immediate early promoter
    591..621     +  misc_feature   MCS (fragment): multiple cloning site
    653..673     +  CDS            3xFLAG (fragment): three tandem FLAG® epitope tags
    681..2810    +  CDS            PPP1R15B: PR15B_HUMAN - Experimental evidence at protein level: Swiss-Prot protein existence level 1. Maintains low levels of EIF2S1 phosphorylation in unstressed cells by promoting its dephosphorylation by PP1. From Homo sapiens (Human).
   2835..3545    +  CDS            mCherry: monomeric derivative of DsRed fluorescent protein (Shaner et al., 2004) mammalian codon-optimized
   3560..3643    +  CDS            large T antigen (fragment): large T antigen from SV40 (simian virus 40)
   3666..3787    +  polyA_signal   SV40 poly(A) signal: SV40 polyadenylation signal
   3821..4249    -  rep_origin     f1 ori (sequence partly withheld): f1 bacteriophage origin of replication; arrow indicates direction of (+) strand synthesis
   4276..4380    +  promoter       AmpR promoter: bla
   4382..4739    +  promoter       SV40 promoter: SV40 enhancer and early promoter
   4774..5568    +  CDS            NeoR/KanR: aminoglycoside phosphotransferase from Tn5; aph(3')-II (or nptII); confers resistance to neomycin, kanamycin, and G418 (Geneticin®)
   5589..5741    +  CDS            ble (fragment): BLE_KLEPN - Experimental evidence at protein level: Swiss-Prot protein existence level 1. Binding protein with a strong affinity to the bleomycin family of antibiotics. Binds to CL990; an antimitotic-antibiotic compound. From Klebsiella pneumoniae.
   5800..5847    +  polyA_signal   HSV TK poly(A) signal: herpes simplex virus thymidine kinase polyadenylation signal (Cole and Stacy, 1985)
   5938..5954    -  polyA_signal   bGH poly(A) signal (fragment): bovine growth hormone polyadenylation signal
   6176..6764    +  rep_origin     ori: high-copy-number ColE1/pMB1/pBR322/pUC origin of replication
