[The description below was written by a language model from this plasmid's Addgene catalogue record and pLannotate feature annotations shown in this document.]
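Description:
FLAG_hPPP1R15B_4-713_mCherry_UK1298 is a mammalian expression plasmid of about 6.9 kb built on the Clontech mCherry_N3 backbone. It is maintained at high copy in E. coli through a ColE1/pUC-type origin and also carries an f1 phage origin. One NeoR/KanR (aminoglycoside phosphotransferase) gene serves for selection in both hosts. A bacterial bla-type promoter drives it for kanamycin resistance in bacteria, and the adjacent SV40 enhancer/early promoter drives it in mammalian cells for G418 selection of stable transfectants, with an HSV TK polyadenylation signal terminating the transcript. The short ble, bGH poly(A) and SV40 large T antigen fragments in the annotation look like backbone remnants or partial matches rather than functional elements.

The payload is a single fusion open reading frame under the human CMV immediate-early enhancer and promoter, ending at an SV40 poly(A) signal. It starts with an N-terminal FLAG epitope; the feature table flags this as a short fragment of the 3xFLAG motif, consistent with one FLAG unit. This is followed by human PPP1R15B (CReP) residues 4–713 without a stop codon, which reads in frame into a C-terminal mCherry. The insert was placed between HindIII and a BglII/BamHI junction, and the latter site was destroyed by the ligation.

PPP1R15B is the constitutively expressed regulatory subunit that directs protein phosphatase 1 to dephosphorylate eIF2α, keeping its phosphorylation low in unstressed cells. With both tags, the protein can be detected or immunopurified through FLAG and followed by red fluorescence to identify transfected cells or view its localisation. The associated work concerns how G-actin confers substrate specificity on eIF2α holophosphatases.
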