Addgene plasmid #80707: FLAG_hPPP1R15B_4-713_mCherry_UK1298
Purpose: mammalian expression N-term FLAG and C-term mCherry hPPP1R15B (CReP 4-713)
Depositing lab: David Ron. Depositing organization: University of Cambridge. Publication: G-actin provides substrate-specificity to eukaryotic initiation factor 2alpha holophosphatases. Chen R, Rato C, Yan Y, Crespillo-Casado A, Clarke HJ, Harding HP, Marciniak SJ, Read RJ, Ron D. Elife. 2015 Mar 16;4. doi: 10.7554/eLife.04871. PubMed 25774600.
Backbone
  Vector backbone: mCherry_N3
  Backbone manufacturer: clonetech
  Vector type: Mammalian Expression
  Selectable markers: Neomycin (select with G418)
Growth in bacteria
  Bacterial resistance: Kanamycin, 50 μg/mL
  Growth temperature: 37°C
  Growth strain: DH5alpha
  Copy number: High Copy
Gene/Insert
  Gene/Insert name: human PPP1R15B (alt name: CReP)
  Species: H. sapiens (human)
  Insert size (bp): 2145
  Mutation: CDS 4-713 no stop codon
  Entrez Gene: PPP1R15B (a.k.a. CREP, MSSGM2)
  Promoter: CMV
  Tag / fusion protein: mCherry (C terminal on insert)
  Cloning method: Restriction Enzyme; 5′ cloning site HindIII (not destroyed); 3′ cloning site BglII into BamHI (destroyed during cloning)
  Sequencing primers: 5′ CGCAAATGGGCGGTAGGCGTG; 3′ TGCACCTTGAAGCGCATGAACTC
Terms and licenses: Academic/Nonprofit Terms; Industry Terms: Not Available to Industry
How to cite: FLAG_hPPP1R15B_4-713_mCherry_UK1298 was a gift from David Ron (Addgene plasmid # 80707 ; http://n2t.net/addgene:80707 ; RRID:Addgene_80707)
