>Addgene plasmid #80707 | FLAG_hPPP1R15B_4-713_mCherry_UK1298 | addgene partial sequence | sequence record 158174 | CMV-F 5'-CGCAAATGGGCGGTAGGCGTG-3'
CTATATAAGCAGAGCTGGTTTAGTGAACCGTCAGATCCGCTAGCGCTACCGGACTCAGATCTCGAGCTCG
TTTAGTGAACCGTCAGAATTGATCTACCATGGACTACAAAGACGATGACGACAAGCTTGGGACAGGCGGA
TCGCGGAAACGGCTTGGCCCTCGGGCGGGCTTCCGGTTCTGGCCACCCTTTTTCCCTCGGCGATCGCAAG
CAGGCTCTTCTAAGTTCCCGACGCCTCTTGGCCCGGAAAACTCCGGGAACCCCACACTGCTTTCCTCTGC
CCAGCCCGAGACTCGGGTCAGTTACTGGACGAAACTGCTCTCCCAGCTCCTTGCGCCGCTCCCCGGATTG
CTTCAGAAGGTGCTAATTTGGAGCCAACTTTTCGGTGGAATGTTTCCGACCAGATGGCTAGATTTTGCTG
GAGTCTACAGCGCCCTGAGAGCCCTGAAGGGACGGGAGAAACCAGCCGCCCCCACAGCGCAGAAATCTTT
GAGTTCGCTGCAGCTCGACTCCTCAGACCCCTCGGTCACCAGTCCCCTTGATTGGCTAGAGGAGGGGATC
CACTGGCAATACTCGCCCCCAGACCTAAAATTGGAGCTTAAGGCCAAGGGAAGTGCTTTGGACCCTGCAG
CACAGGCTTTTCTCTTAGAGCAGCAGCTGTGGGGAGTGGAGCTGTTGCCCAGTAGCCTTCAATCCCGTCT
GTACTCTAACCGGGAACTTGGCTCTTCGCCCTCTGGGCCTCTAAACATTCAACGCATAGACAATTTCAGT
GTGGTATCCTATTTGCTGAACCCTTCCTACCTGGACTGCTTTCCTAGGCTAGAAGTCAGCTATCAGAACA
GTGATGGAAATAGCGAGGTAGTCGGCTTCCAGACACTAACCCCAGAGAGCAGCTGCCTGAGAGAGGACCA
TTGTCATCCCCAGCCGCTGAGTGCAGAACTCATTCCGGCCTCGTGGCAGGGATGTCCAC
