>Addgene plasmid #80707 | FLAG_hPPP1R15B_4-713_mCherry_UK1298 | addgene partial sequence | sequence record 158175 | Mombaerts-mRFPup 5'-GTGGCCGTTCACGGAGCCCTCCATG-3'
CGCATGAACTCCTTGATGATGGCCATGTTATCCTCCTCGCCCTTGCTCACCATGGTGGCGATGGATCTAC
CGTCGACACATTGCTTGAGAACATTAAGTCCTTTGAAGCATGTTCCCTGGAGTCTATTAAACATTCTTTC
TCTGTGTTCAAATGTCAAGCAATATCCAATAGCATCTTCTGTTTCTTGAATTCGTTTCTGGAACCTGCAT
CCATCCCTTGCAAATTCTTCCCATGGTCCTTTGCGATCCTCATCACCACTTATATAATACTCAGTAACTT
CTTCAAGGAAGGTTACCTTTTTTCTTTTGACATGTGTGTGTCTTCCTCCAGAAAGAACGTCACGCTGTAC
CGAGTCTGGACATTCACTTTCTTGGCTCCCCAACAGCTGCACCTTACAAGAAAGTAAGGTGTGACACTCA
GAAATGGCCACAATGGACTCAGATGGGGTCTTTGAGTCACGACAGCCTTTCTCATTTTCCCCTGATGTTT
GAAAAGGAGCCTTAAAATTTAAAGGGTTGTAGGGGTCATCAGAATTACAGAATGAGTTCCACAGTTTGAG
ACTCTCTGCTTCATCTGCACTAGATTCCCAGTCATCTTCCTCCCCAGAACTATGCTCAGGGGTCTCAGGA
AGGCTTCCAGACTGGGAGGAATTCTCTAGATCAGACTTGCCAGACAAATCCTTCTCTGAATCAGAAGGCT
CTTCAGGAACAATTCTGGCAGCAGTCTGAATTGTTGCTGTAAAGTTCTGGGGATTATAAGGATCTACACT
GCAGAAAGAGTTCCAAAGGTGAAGCCCTTCAGGGTCTTGTTCAAGGTCTGAGTCTGACAGTGAGCTATCA
CTATCAAAACCATCATCCTCAGCTTCCTCATCCCAATCCTCACCTTCTGGATCAGAACTTGTTTCCAGGT
CACTGGATGCACCTCCCAAAATATAATCTATCAGTTTGTTACTACAAGCTGGTCTGGCAGAAATGGGAAG
GTCACCTTCTAGGTATGAGTAATCAACTACACTTATTCGGC
